>Addgene plasmid #148536 | pT7-V5-SBP-C1-DmRoquin_1-500_AD | depositor full sequence | sequence record 290984 | Full Sequence
TAGTTATTAATAGTAATCAATTACGGGGTCATTAGTTCATAGCCCATATATGGAGTTCCGCGTTACATAA
CTTACGGTAAATGGCCCGCCTGGCTGACCGCCCAACGACCCCCGCCCATTGACGTCAATAATGACGTATG
TTCCCATAGTAACGCCAATAGGGACTTTCCATTGACGTCAATGGGTGGAGTATTTACGGTAAACTGCCCA
CTTGGCAGTACATCAAGTGTATCATATGCCAAGTACGCCCCCTATTGACGTCAATGACGGTAAATGGCCC
GCCTGGCATTATGCCCAGTACATGACCTTATGGGACTTTCCTACTTGGCAGTACATCTACGTATTAGTCA
TCGCTATTACCATGGTGATGCGGTTTTGGCAGTACATCAATGGGCGTGGATAGCGGTTTGACTCACGGGG
ATTTCCAAGTCTCCACCCCATTGACGTCAATGGGAGTTTGTTTTGGCACCAAAATCAACGGGACTTTCCA
AAATGTCGTAACAACTCCGCCCCATTGACGCAAATGGGCGGTAGGCGTGTACGGTGGGAGGTCTATATAA
GCAGAGCTCTCTGGCTAACTAGAGAACCCACTGCTTACTGGCTTATCGAAATTAATACGACTCACTATAG
GGAGACCCAAGCTCTAGCGCTACCGGTCGCCACCATGGGTAAGCCTATCCCTAACCCTCTCCTCGGTCTC
GATTCTACGCCCGGAAGCGGTAGCGGTACGATGGACGAGAAGACCACCGGCTGGGGGGGCGGCCACGTGG
TGGAGGGCCTGGCCGGCGAGCTGGAGCAGCTGCGGGCCAGGCTGGAGCACCACCCTCAGGGCCAGCGGGA
GCCCAGATCTCGAGCTCAAGCTTATATGCCGATTCAGGCTCCCTCATGGACAGATTTTCTGAACTGTCCC
ATCTGCTGCAATGAATTCGCGGCCAGCCAGCGATGTCCGGTCAGTCTGGGCTGCGGGCACACCATCTGCA
AGCTATGCCTGACGACCCTCTACAACCGGCAGTGTCCCTTCGATCAGACCGTGATTGTCAGTGACATCGA
CAATTTGCCCATCAACCATGCCTTGCTCCAGTTGGTCAAGGACTCGGAGCTCCTCGAGCTGGCACCACCA
CCGCCCAGTGTGCAGAAGCTGGAGCCGGAGCACCTTAAGTGTTACCAACTGGGTCAGCGGTGCATCGAGG
AGCTGGCTTTGCACTTGAAGTCCTTCCTCAACCTGAACGGAAATGGCAATCTTCTAACTCGACCCATGTT
ACGGAAACTGGTTACTCTGGTCAACTGCCAGCTGATGGAGGAGGAGGGACGGGTGAGAGCGCTTCGAGCA
GCCAGATCCCTAGGCGAACGCACAGTCACCGAGCTGATCCTGCAGCACCAAAATCCCCAGCAGTTGAGCT
CAAATCTGTGGGCTGCAGTGCGGACAAGAGGATGCCAGTTCCTTGGACCCGCCATGCAGGAGGAGGTGCT
CAAACTGGTGCTGCTGGCCTTGGAGGAGGGATCAGCGCTTTCGCGCAAAGTGCTGGTCATGTTCGTCGTG
CAGCGACTAGAGCCGAAGTTTCCCCAGGCCTCCAAGACGAGTATCGGACATGTGGTACAGCTGCTCTACC
GCGCCAGCTGCTTCAAGGTGTCCAAGCGGGAGGCGGACTCGTCGTTGATGCAGCTCAAAGAGGAATTCCG
TACGTATGACGCCCTACGCCGGGAGCACGATGCCCAAATCGTTCAGATAGCCACCGAGGCGGGTCTGCGA
ATTGCACCGGAACAATGGTCTTCCCTATTGTATGGCGACGTGATGCATAAAAGCCACATGCAGAGCATCA
TCGATAAGCTGCAGACGCCAAGCTCCTTTGCGCAATCAGTCCAGGAATTGGTCATCGCCTTGCAGCGGAC
CAGCGATCCTGCGAAGCTATCCAGTTTGCATCATCATCTGAAGTACCTGGCCAATATTGATCCCTGTGCG
GAGGTTGCCCCGTGGTCGGTTTTGGCTGAGGCCTTGGATGCAGTGCGGCATTCGGTCGTTGGACTGGTGA
ACTTCCTTCAGCACCACGGAGTGCGCAAGGCGCAGGACGGCATCAGTGGCGGTGGCAGTGGTGGGACGAC
CAATAGCAATCCGAAGTACAAGATCAGCTTATGCAGGGACTTGAATGTGCGGCGGGTGTGTCCCCGAGGT
TCTAGCTGTACCTTTGCCCATTCCCAGGAGGAGGTAGAACGCTATCGTGCACGGAATCGAGGAAAACATA
TGAAGACACCGTTGGCGCTGCAGGGACCTCCAGCGGTAGGCGTAGGAGCCATAAAGAAACCACTAGGCGA
GCAGGAGGGACCGCCTCTAGGTAACATGCCACCCATGTTACCTATGTCGCCTATGTAGGGATCCACCGGA
TCTAGATAACTGATCATAATCAGCCATACCACATTTGTAGAGGTTTTACTTGCTTTAAAAAACCTCCCAC
ACCTCCCCCTGAACCTGAAACATAAAATGAATGCAATTGTTGTTGTTAACTTGTTTATTGCAGCTTATAA
TGGTTACAAATAAAGCAATAGCATCACAAATTTCACAAATAAAGCATTTTTTTCACTGCATTCTAGTTGT
GGTTTGTCCAAACTCATCAATGTATCTTAACGCGTAAATTGTAAGCGTTAATATTTTGTTAAAATTCGCG
TTAAATTTTTGTTAAATCAGCTCATTTTTTAACCAATAGGCCGAAATCGGCAAAATCCCTTATAAATCAA
AAGAATAGACCGAGATAGGGT
[37 nt withheld, positions 2752-2788]
AAAGAACGTGGACTCCAACGTCAAAGG
[49 nt withheld, positions 2816-2864]
T
[91 nt withheld, positions 2866-2956]
G
[124 nt withheld, positions 2958-3081]
CAGGTGGCACTTTTCGGGGAAATGTGCGCGGAACCCCTATTTGTTTATTTTTCTAAATACATTCAAATAT
GTATCCGCTCATGAGACAATAACCCTGATAAATGCTTCAATAATATTGAAAAAGGAAGAGTCCTGAGGCG
GAAAGAACCAGCTGTGGAATGTGTGTCAGTTAGGGTGTGGAAAGTCCCCAGGCTCCCCAGCAGGCAGAAG
TATGCAAAGCATGCATCTCAATTAGTCAGCAACCAGGTGTGGAAAGTCCCCAGGCTCCCCAGCAGGCAGA
AGTATGCAAAGCATGCATCTCAATTAGTCAGCAACCATAGTCCCGCCCCTAACTCCGCCCATCCCGCCCC
TAACTCCGCCCAGTTCCGCCCATTCTCCGCCCCATGGCTGACTAATTTTTTTTATTTATGCAGAGGCCGA
GGCCGCCTCGGCCTCTGAGCTATTCCAGAAGTAGTGAGGAGGCTTTTTTGGAGGCCTAGGCTTTTGCAAA
GATCGATCAAGAGACAGGATGAGGATCGTTTCGCATGATTGAACAAGATGGATTGCACGCAGGTTCTCCG
GCCGCTTGGGTGGAGAGGCTATTCGGCTATGACTGGGCACAACAGACAATCGGCTGCTCTGATGCCGCCG
TGTTCCGGCTGTCAGCGCAGGGGCGCCCGGTTCTTTTTGTCAAGACCGACCTGTCCGGTGCCCTGAATGA
ACTGCAAGACGAGGCAGCGCGGCTATCGTGGCTGGCCACGACGGGCGTTCCTTGCGCAGCTGTGCTCGAC
GTTGTCACTGAAGCGGGAAGGGACTGGCTGCTATTGGGCGAAGTGCCGGGGCAGGATCTCCTGTCATCTC
ACCTTGCTCCTGCCGAGAAAGTATCCATCATGGCTGATGCAATGCGGCGGCTGCATACGCTTGATCCGGC
TACCTGCCCATTCGACCACCAAGCGAAACATCGCATCGAGCGAGCACGTACTCGGATGGAAGCCGGTCTT
GTCGATCAGGATGATCTGGACGAAGAGCATCAGGGGCTCGCGCCAGCCGAACTGTTCGCCAGGCTCAAGG
CGAGCATGCCCGACGGCGAGGATCTCGTCGTGACCCATGGCGATGCCTGCTTGCCGAATATCATGGTGGA
AAATGGCCGCTTTTCTGGATTCATCGACTGTGGCCGGCTGGGTGTGGCGGACCGCTATCAGGACATAGCG
TTGGCTACCCGTGATATTGCTGAAGAGCTTGGCGGCGAATGGGCTGACCGCTTCCTCGTGCTTTACGGTA
TCGCCGCTCCCGATTCGCAGCGCATCGCCTTCTATCGCCTTCTTGACGAGTTCTTCTGAGCGGGACTCTG
GGGTTCGAAATGACCGACCAAGCGACGCCCAACCTGCCATCACGAGATTTCGATTCCACCGCCGCCTTCT
ATGAAAGGTTGGGCTTCGGAATCGTTTTCCGGGACGCCGGCTGGATGATCCTCCAGCGCGGGGATCTCAT
GCTGGAGTTCTTCGCCCACCCTAGGGGGAGGCTAACTGAAACACGGAAGGAGACAATACCGGAAGGAACC
CGCGCTATGACGGCAATAAAAAGACAGAATAAAACGCACGGTGTTGGGTCGTTTGTTCATAAACGCGGGG
TTCGGTCCCAGGGCTGGCACTCTGTCGATACCCCACCGAGACCCCATTGGGGCCAATACGCCCGCGTTTC
TTCCTTTTCCCCACCCCACCCCCCAAGTTCGGGTGAAGGCCCAGGGCTCGCAGCCAACGTCGGGGCGGCA
GGCCCTGCCATAGCCTCAGGTTACTCATATATACTTTAGATTGATTTAAAACTTCATTTTTAATTTAAAA
GGATCTAGGTGAAGATCCTTTTTGATAATCTCATGACCAAAATCCCTTAACGTGAGTTTTCGTTCCACTG
AGCGTCAGACCCCGTAGAAAAGATCAAAGGATCTTCTTGAGATCCTTTTTTTCTGCGCGTAATCTGCTGC
TTGCAAACAAAAAAACCACCGCTACCAGCGGTGGTTTGTTTGCCGGATCAAGAGCTACCAACTCTTTTTC
CGAAGGTAACTGGCTTCAGCAGAGCGCAGATACCAAATACTGTCCTTCTAGTGTAGCCGTAGTTAGGCCA
CCACTTCAAGAACTCTGTAGCACCGCCTACATACCTCGCTCTGCTAATCCTGTTACCAGTGGCTGCTGCC
AGTGGCGATAAGTCGTGTCTTACCGGGTTGGACTCAAGACGATAGTTACCGGATAAGGCGCAGCGGTCGG
GCTGAACGGGGGGTTCGTGCACACAGCCCAGCTTGGAGCGAACGACCTACACCGAACTGAGATACCTACA
GCGTGAGCTATGAGAAAGCGCCACGCTTCCCGAAGGGAGAAAGGCGGACAGGTATCCGGTAAGCGGCAGG
GTCGGAACAGGAGAGCGCACGAGGGAGCTTCCAGGGGGAAACGCCTGGTATCTTTATAGTCCTGTCGGGT
TTCGCCACCTCTGACTTGAGCGTCGATTTTTGTGATGCTCGTCAGGGGGGCGGAGCCTATGGAAAAACGC
CAGCAACGCGGCCTTTTTACGGTTCCTGGCCTTTTGCTGGCCTTTTGCTCACATGTTCTTTCCTGCGTTA
TCCCCTGATTCTGTGGATAACCGTATTACCGCCATGCAT
Features (pLannotate 1.2.2; 18 found; start..end, strand, type, name):
     61..364     +  enhancer       CMV enhancer: human cytomegalovirus immediate early enhancer
    365..568     +  promoter       CMV promoter: human cytomegalovirus (CMV) immediate early promoter
    564..597     +  LTR            5' LTR (truncated) (fragment): truncated 5' long terminal repeat (LTR) from HIV-1
    613..631     +  promoter       T7 promoter: promoter for bacteriophage T7 RNA polymerase
    668..709     +  CDS            V5 tag: epitope tag from simian virus 5
    731..844     +  CDS            SBP: streptavidin-binding peptide selected from a peptide library; binds streptavidin with nanomolar affinity (Keefe et al., 2001)
    845..863     +  misc_feature   MCS (fragment): multiple cloning site
    866..2353    +  CDS            Rc3h1 (fragment): RC3H1_MOUSE - Also known as Gm551, Kiaa2025. Experimental evidence at protein level: Swiss-Prot protein existence level 1. Post-transcriptional repressor of mRNAs containing a conserved stem loop motif, called constitutive decay element (CDE), which is often located in the 3'-UTR, as in HMGXB3, ICOS, IER3, NFKBID, NFKBIZ, PPP1R10, TNF, TNFRSF4 and in many more mRNAs (PubMed:23663784, PubMed:25026077, PubMed:18172933). Cleaves translationally inactive mRNAs harboring a stem-loop (SL), often located in their 3'-UTRs, during the early phase of inflammation in a helicase UPF1-independent manner (P
   2391..2475    +  CDS            large T antigen (fragment): large T antigen from SV40 (simian virus 40)
   2498..2619    +  polyA_signal   SV40 poly(A) signal: SV40 polyadenylation signal
   2653..3081    -  rep_origin     f1 ori (sequence partly withheld): f1 bacteriophage origin of replication; arrow indicates direction of (+) strand synthesis
   3108..3212    +  promoter       AmpR promoter: bla
   3214..3571    +  promoter       SV40 promoter: SV40 enhancer and early promoter
   3606..4400    +  CDS            NeoR/KanR: aminoglycoside phosphotransferase from Tn5; aph(3')-II (or nptII); confers resistance to neomycin, kanamycin, and G418 (Geneticin®)
   4421..4573    +  CDS            ble (fragment): BLE_KLEPN - Experimental evidence at protein level: Swiss-Prot protein existence level 1. Binding protein with a strong affinity to the bleomycin family of antibiotics. Binds to CL990; an antimitotic-antibiotic compound. From Klebsiella pneumoniae.
   4632..4679    +  polyA_signal   HSV TK poly(A) signal: herpes simplex virus thymidine kinase polyadenylation signal (Cole and Stacy, 1985)
   4770..4786    -  polyA_signal   bGH poly(A) signal (fragment): bovine growth hormone polyadenylation signal
   5008..5596    +  rep_origin     ori: high-copy-number ColE1/pMB1/pBR322/pUC origin of replication
