[The description below was written by a language model from this plasmid's Addgene catalogue record and pLannotate feature annotations shown in this document.]
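Description:
pT7-V5-SBP-C1-DmRoquin_1-500_AD is a 5.7 kb mammalian expression plasmid encoding an N-terminal fragment (residues 1–500) of Drosophila melanogaster Roquin (roq, CG16807), with the ORF taken from isoform C. The catalogue lists the backbone as unknown. The annotated layout is a CMV enhancer/promoter upstream of a multiple cloning site and an SV40 poly(A) signal, together with a dual-promoter NeoR/KanR cassette. It is propagated in E. coli through a high-copy ColE1/pUC-type origin under kanamycin selection. The aminoglycoside phosphotransferase gene is preceded by both a bacterial (bla) promoter and the SV40 early promoter and is followed by the HSV TK poly(A) signal, so the same marker can confer G418 resistance in mammalian cells. An f1 origin is also present.

Transcription of the insert is driven by the CMV immediate early enhancer and promoter. A T7 promoter lies just downstream, which would also permit in vitro transcription by T7 RNA polymerase. The coding region begins with a V5 epitope tag and a streptavidin-binding peptide (SBP), followed by a short MCS remnant and the Roquin fragment. This yields an N-terminally V5-SBP-tagged protein suited to immunodetection and streptavidin-based pulldown. The automated annotation labels the insert as a fragment of mouse Rc3h1, which reflects homology to the mammalian Roquin orthologue rather than a mouse origin. Short hits to the HIV-1 LTR, SV40 large T antigen, ble and the bGH poly(A) signal appear to be incidental backbone fragments. The associated work concerns recruitment of the CCR4-NOT deadenylase complex by Drosophila Roquin, so the construct was probably used for interaction assays in cultured cells. The meaning of the "AD" suffix is not stated in the record.
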