Addgene plasmid #148536: pT7-V5-SBP-C1-DmRoquin_1-500_AD
Purpose: Mammalian Expression of DmRoquin_1-500
Depositing lab: Elisa Izaurralde. Depositing organization: Max Planck Institute for Developmental Biology. Publication: A CAF40-binding motif facilitates recruitment of the CCR4-NOT complex to mRNAs targeted by Drosophila Roquin. Sgromo A, Raisch T, Bawankar P, Bhandari D, Chen Y, Kuzuoglu-Ozturk D, Weichenrieder O, Izaurralde E. Nat Commun. 2017 Feb 6;8:14307. doi: 10.1038/ncomms14307. PubMed 28165457.
Backbone
  Vector backbone: Unknown
  Vector type: Mammalian Expression
Growth in bacteria
  Bacterial resistance: Kanamycin, 50 μg/mL
  Growth temperature: 37°C
  Growth strain: DH5alpha
  Copy number: High Copy
Gene/Insert
  Gene/Insert name: DmRoquin_1-500
  Species: D. melanogaster (fly)
  Entrez Gene: roq (a.k.a. CG16807, Dmel\CG16807, NEST:bs21b12)
  Cloning method: Unknown
Terms and licenses: Academic/Nonprofit Terms; Industry Terms: Not Available to Industry
Depositor comments: ORF extracted from isoform C NCBI:NM_001275011.1 Plasmids from this collection were made available to the research community and donated after the lab closed. Please note that the sequence provided by the depositing laboratory may be theoretical/predicted or based on Sanger sequencing results. There may be discrepancies between sequencing results obtained by Addgene and the depositor sequence. If an Addgene verified sequence is not available, please contact before placing your order to request that our lab fully sequence the plasmid.
How to cite: pT7-V5-SBP-C1-DmRoquin_1-500_AD was a gift from Elisa Izaurralde (Addgene plasmid # 148536 ; http://n2t.net/addgene:148536 ; RRID:Addgene_148536)
